Addgene plasmid #218788: M3-dCAS9-mutDNMT3A(R882H)(dCas9-mut3A)
Purpose: Expresses dCAS9- R882H Mutated DNMT3A fusion protein and double marker GFP-T2A-Puro under independent promoters
Depositing lab: Maja Jagodic. Depositing organization: Karolinska Institutet. Publication: Systematic comparison of dCas9-based DNA methylation epimodifiers over time indicates efficient on-target and widespread off-target effects. Kakhki MP, Rangani F, Ewing E, Cucuzza CS, Zheleznyakova G, Kalomoiri M, Badam TVS, Covacu R, Andreou I, Needhamsen M, Kular L, Jagodic M. bioRxiv 2025.03.15.641804; doi: 10.1101/2025.03.15.641804.
Backbone
  Vector backbone: pdCas9-DNMT3A-EGFP
  Total vector size (bp): 11743
  Vector type: Mammalian Expression, CRISPR
  Selectable markers: Puromycin
Growth in bacteria
  Bacterial resistance: Ampicillin, 100 μg/mL
  Growth temperature: 37°C
  Growth strain: DH5alpha
  Copy number: Unknown
Gene/Insert 1
  Gene/Insert name: M3-dCAS9-MutDNMT3A (dCas9-Mut3A (R882H))
  Species: H. sapiens (human)
  Insert size (bp): 6279
Gene/Insert 2
  Gene/Insert name: GFP-T2A-Puro
  Species: H. sapiens (human)
Terms and licenses: Academic/Nonprofit Terms; Industry Terms: Not Available to Industry
Depositor comments: Please visit https://doi.org/10.1101/2025.03.15.641804 for bioRxiv preprint.
How to cite: M3-dCAS9-mutDNMT3A(R882H)(dCas9-mut3A) was a gift from Maja Jagodic (Addgene plasmid # 218788 ; http://n2t.net/addgene:218788 ; RRID:Addgene_218788)
