[The description below was written by a language model from this plasmid's Addgene catalogue record and pLannotate feature annotations shown in this document.]
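Description:
M3-dCAS9-mutDNMT3A(R882H), also called dCas9-mut3A, is an 11.7 kb mammalian expression and CRISPR plasmid built on the pdCas9-DNMT3A-EGFP backbone. It is propagated in E. coli through a high-copy ColE1/pUC-type origin with ampicillin selection (AmpR under its bla promoter), and it also carries an f1 phage origin. A single AAV2 ITR and short fragments of bom and rop are annotated as backbone remnants. With only one ITR detected, the record gives no indication that the plasmid is meant for AAV packaging.

The main payload is a fusion of catalytically dead S. pyogenes Cas9 (annotated simply as Cas9), a nucleoplasmin NLS and the catalytic domain of human DNMT3A carrying the R882H substitution. It is driven by a CBh-type hybrid promoter (CMV enhancer, chicken β-actin promoter fragments and a hybrid intron) and terminated by a bGH poly(A) signal. Upstream, a human U6 Pol III promoter precedes an S. pyogenes gRNA scaffold, so a targeting guide could be expressed from the same plasmid. The record does not state that a specific spacer is present. A second, independent cassette uses the CMV enhancer/promoter to express EGFP joined by T2A to puromycin N-acetyltransferase, followed by an SV40 poly(A) signal. This allows transfected cells to be sorted by fluorescence or selected with puromycin. The T2A itself is named in the catalogue entry but not annotated in the feature table.

According to the associated publication title, the construct belongs to a systematic comparison of dCas9-based DNA methylation editors, assessing on-target and off-target effects over time. The record does not say what role the R882H variant plays in that comparison, nor what the "M3" prefix denotes.
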