Features (pLannotate 1.2.2; 27 found; start..end, strand, type, name):
    443..486     +  misc_feature   MCS (fragment): multiple cloning site
    503..587     +  CDS            large T antigen (fragment): large T antigen from SV40 (simian virus 40)
    610..731     +  polyA_signal   SV40 poly(A) signal: SV40 polyadenylation signal
    745..885     +  repeat_region  AAV2 ITR: inverted terminal repeat of adeno-associated virus serotype 2 inverted
    890..941     -  misc_feature   bom (fragment): basis of mobility region from pBR322
    960..1415    +  rep_origin     f1 ori (sequence partly withheld): f1 bacteriophage origin of replication; arrow indicates direction of (+) strand synthesis
   1416..1465    -  misc_feature   bom (fragment): basis of mobility region from pBR322
   1567..1602    -  CDS            rop (fragment): Rop protein, which maintains plasmids at low copy number; rop
   1697..1801    +  promoter       AmpR promoter: bla
   1802..2662    +  CDS            AmpR: β-lactamase; bla; confers resistance to ampicillin, carbenicillin, and related antibiotics
   2833..3421    +  rep_origin     ori: high-copy-number ColE1/pMB1/pBR322/pUC origin of replication
   3483..3723    +  promoter       U6 promoter: RNA polymerase III promoter for human U6 snRNA
   3750..3825    +  misc_RNA       gRNA scaffold: guide RNA scaffold for the Streptococcus pyogenes CRISPR/Cas9 system
   3832..3875    +  misc_RNA       gRNA scaffold (fragment): guide RNA scaffold for the Streptococcus pyogenes CRISPR/Cas9 system
   3922..4207    +  enhancer       CMV enhancer: human cytomegalovirus immediate early enhancer; contains an 18-bp deletion relative to the standard CMV enhancer
   4209..4330    +  promoter       chicken β-actin promoter (fragment): contains a 21-bp deletion relative to the standard chicken β-actin promoter
   4367..4390    +  promoter       chicken β-actin promoter (fragment): No description available
   4487..4714    +  intron         hybrid intron: hybrid between chicken β-actin (CBA) and minute virus of mice (MMV) introns (Gray et al., 2011)
   4852..8952    +  CDS            Cas9: Cas9 (Csn1) endonuclease from the Streptococcus pyogenes Type II CRISPR/Cas system generates RNA-guided double strand breaks in DNA
   8953..9000    +  CDS            nucleoplasmin NLS: bipartite nuclear localization signal from nucleoplasmin
   9028..9960    +  CDS            DNMT3A catalytic domain: catalytic domain of DNA methyltransferase 3A
  10011..10122   +  polyA_signal   bGH poly(A) signal: bovine growth hormone polyadenylation signal
  10233..10536   +  enhancer       CMV enhancer: human cytomegalovirus immediate early enhancer
  10537..10740   +  promoter       CMV promoter: human cytomegalovirus (CMV) immediate early promoter
  10785..11501   +  CDS            EGFP: EGFP is a basic (constitutively fluorescent) green fluorescent protein published in 1996, derived from Aequorea victoria. It is reported to be a rapidly-maturing weak dimer with moderate acid sensitivity.
  11502..11530   +  misc_feature   MCS (fragment): multiple cloning site
  11586..442     +  CDS            PuroR (fragment) (across the origin): puromycin N-acetyltransferase; pac from Streptomyces; confers resistance to puromycin
>Addgene plasmid #218788 | M3-dCAS9-mutDNMT3A(R882H)(dCas9-mut3A) | addgene full sequence | sequence record 438193 | Addgene NGS Result
CCTCACGCGCGTCGGGCTCGACATCGGCAAGGTGTGGGTCGCGGACGACGGCGCCGCGGTGGCGGTCTGG
ACCACGCCGGAGAGCGTCGAAGCGGGGGCGGTGTTCGCCGAGATCGGCCCGCGCATGGCCGAGTTGAGCG
GTTCCCGGCTGGCCGCGCAGCAACAGATGGAAGGCCTCCTGGCGCCGCACCGGCCCAAGGAGCCCGCGTG
GTTCCTGGCCACCGTCGGCGTCTCGCCCGACCACCAGGGCAAGGGTCTGGGCAGCGCCGTCGTGCTCCCC
GGAGTGGAGGCGGCCGAGCGCGCCGGGGTGCCCGCCTTCCTGGAGACCTCCGCGCCCCACAACCTCCCCT
TCTACGAGCGGCTCGGCTTCACCGTCACCGCCGACGTCGAGGTGCCCGAAGGACCGCGCACCTGGTGCAT
GACCCGCAAGCCCGGTGCCTGAAAGCTTCGAATTCTGCAGTCGACGGTACCGCGGGCCCGGGATCCACCG
GATCTAGATAACTGATCATAATCAGCCATACCACATTTGTAGAGGTTTTACTTGCTTTAAAAAACCTCCC
ACACCTCCCCCTGAACCTGAAACATAAAATGAATGCAATTGTTGTTGTTAACTTGTTTATTGCAGCTTAT
AATGGTTACAAATAAAGCAATAGCATCACAAATTTCACAAATAAAGCATTTTTTTCACTGCATTCTAGTT
GTGGTTTGTCCAAACTCATCAATGTATCTTAACGCGGCGGCCGCAGGAACCCCTAGTGATGGAGTTGGCC
ACTCCCTCTCTGCGCGCTCGCTCGCTCACTGAGGCCGGGCGACCAAAGGTCGCCCGACGCCCGGGCTTTG
CCCGGGCGGCCTCAGTGAGCGAGCGAGCGCGCAGCTGCCTGCAGGGGCGCCTGATGCGGTATTTTCTCCT
TACGCATCTGTGCGGTATTTCACACCGCATA
[95 nt withheld, positions 942-1036]
T
[46 nt withheld, positions 1038-1083]
C
[141 nt withheld, positions 1085-1225]
CCTTTGACGTTGGAGTCCACGTTCTTT
[37 nt withheld, positions 1253-1289]
ACTCTATCTCGGGCTATTCTTTTGATTTATAAGGGATTTTGCCGATTTCGGTCTATTGGTTAAAAAATGA
GCTGATTTAACAAAAATTTAACGCGAATTTTAACAAAATATTAACGTTTACAATTTTATGGTGCACTCTC
AGTACAATCTGCTCTGATGCCGCATAGTTAAGCCAGCCCCGACACCCGCCAACACCCGCTGACGCGCCCT
GACGGGCTTGTCTGCTCCCGGCATCCGCTTACAGACAAGCTGTGACCGTCTCCGGGAGCTGCATGTGTCA
GAGGTTTTCACCGTCATCACCGAAACGCGCGAGACGAAAGGGCCTCGTGATACGCCTATTTTTATAGGTT
AATGTCATGATAATAATGGTTTCTTAGACGTCAGGTGGCACTTTTCGGGGAAATGTGCGCGGAACCCCTA
TTTGTTTATTTTTCTAAATACATTCAAATATGTATCCGCTCATGAGACAATAACCCTGATAAATGCTTCA
ATAATATTGAAAAAGGAAGAGTATGAGTATTCAACATTTCCGTGTCGCCCTTATTCCCTTTTTTGCGGCA
TTTTGCCTTCCTGTTTTTGCTCACCCAGAAACGCTGGTGAAAGTAAAAGATGCTGAAGATCAGTTGGGTG
CACGAGTGGGTTACATCGAACTGGATCTCAACAGCGGTAAGATCCTTGAGAGTTTTCGCCCCGAAGAACG
TTTTCCAATGATGAGCACTTTTAAAGTTCTGCTATGTGGCGCGGTATTATCCCGTATTGACGCCGGGCAA
GAGCAACTCGGTCGCCGCATACACTATTCTCAGAATGACTTGGTTGAGTACTCACCAGTCACAGAAAAGC
ATCTTACGGATGGCATGACAGTAAGAGAATTATGCAGTGCTGCCATAACCATGAGTGATAACACTGCGGC
CAACTTACTTCTGACAACGATCGGAGGACCGAAGGAGCTAACCGCTTTTTTGCACAACATGGGGGATCAT
GTAACTCGCCTTGATCGTTGGGAACCGGAGCTGAATGAAGCCATACCAAACGACGAGCGTGACACCACGA
TGCCTGTAGCAATGGCAACAACGTTGCGCAAACTATTAACTGGCGAACTACTTACTCTAGCTTCCCGGCA
ACAATTAATAGACTGGATGGAGGCGGATAAAGTTGCAGGACCACTTCTGCGCTCGGCCCTTCCGGCTGGC
TGGTTTATTGCTGATAAATCTGGAGCCGGTGAGCGTGGAAGCCGCGGTATCATTGCAGCACTGGGGCCAG
ATGGTAAGCCCTCCCGTATCGTAGTTATCTACACGACGGGGAGTCAGGCAACTATGGATGAACGAAATAG
ACAGATCGCTGAGATAGGTGCCTCACTGATTAAGCATTGGTAACTGTCAGACCAAGTTTACTCATATATA
CTTTAGATTGATTTAAAACTTCATTTTTAATTTAAAAGGATCTAGGTGAAGATCCTTTTTGATAATCTCA
TGACCAAAATCCCTTAACGTGAGTTTTCGTTCCACTGAGCGTCAGACCCCGTAGAAAAGATCAAAGGATC
TTCTTGAGATCCTTTTTTTCTGCGCGTAATCTGCTGCTTGCAAACAAAAAAACCACCGCTACCAGCGGTG
GTTTGTTTGCCGGATCAAGAGCTACCAACTCTTTTTCCGAAGGTAACTGGCTTCAGCAGAGCGCAGATAC
CAAATACTGTTCTTCTAGTGTAGCCGTAGTTAGGCCACCACTTCAAGAACTCTGTAGCACCGCCTACATA
CCTCGCTCTGCTAATCCTGTTACCAGTGGCTGCTGCCAGTGGCGATAAGTCGTGTCTTACCGGGTTGGAC
TCAAGACGATAGTTACCGGATAAGGCGCAGCGGTCGGGCTGAACGGGGGGTTCGTGCACACAGCCCAGCT
TGGAGCGAACGACCTACACCGAACTGAGATACCTACAGCGTGAGCTATGAGAAAGCGCCACGCTTCCCGA
AGGGAGAAAGGCGGACAGGTATCCGGTAAGCGGCAGGGTCGGAACAGGAGAGCGCACGAGGGAGCTTCCA
GGGGGAAACGCCTGGTATCTTTATAGTCCTGTCGGGTTTCGCCACCTCTGACTTGAGCGTCGATTTTTGT
GATGCTCGTCAGGGGGGCGGAGCCTATGGAAAAACGCCAGCAACGCGGCCTTTTTACGGTTCCTGGCCTT
TTGCTGGCCTTTTGCTCACATGTGAGGGCCTATTTCCCATGATTCCTTCATATTTGCATATACGATACAA
GGCTGTTAGAGAGATAATTGGAATTAATTTGACTGTAAACACAAAGATATTAGTACAAAATACGTGACGT
AGAAAGTAATAATTTCTTGGGTAGTTTGCAGTTTTAAAATTATGTTTTAAAATGGACTATCATATGCTTA
CCGTAACTTGAAAGTATTTCGATTTCTTGGCTTTATATATCTTGTGGAAAGGACGAAACACCGGGTCTTC
GAGAAGACCTGTTTTAGAGCTAGAAATAGCAAGTTAAAATAAGGCTAGTCCGTTATCAACTTGAAAAAGT
GGCACCGAGTCGGTGCTTTTTTGTTTTAGAGCTAGAAATAGCAAGTTAAAATAAGGCTAGTCCGTTTTTA
GCGCGTGCGCCAATTCTGCAGACAAATGGCTCTAGAGGTACCCGTTACATAACTTACGGTAAATGGCCCG
CCTGGCTGACCGCCCAACGACCCCCGCCCATTGACGTCAATAGTAACGCCAATAGGGACTTTCCATTGAC
GTCAATGGGTGGAGTATTTACGGTAAACTGCCCACTTGGCAGTACATCAAGTGTATCATATGCCAAGTAC
GCCCCCTATTGACGTCAATGACGGTAAATGGCCCGCCTGGCATTGTGCCCAGTACATGACCTTATGGGAC
TTTCCTACTTGGCAGTACATCTACGTATTAGTCATCGCTATTACCATGGTCGAGGTGAGCCCCACGTTCT
GCTTCACTCTCCCCATCTCCCCCCCCTCCCCACCCCCAATTTTGTATTTATTTATTTTTTAATTATTTTG
TGCAGCGATGGGGGCGGGGGGGGGGGGGGGGGGCGCCGGGCGGGGGGGGGGGGGGGGGGGGGGGGGGGGG
GGGGGGGGGGGGGGGGGGGCGGCGGCAGCCAACAGGAGCGGCGCGCTCCGAAAGTTTCCTTTTATGGCGA
GGCGGCGGCGGCGGCGGCCCTATAAAAAGCGAAGCGCGCGGCGGGCGGGAGTCGCTGCGCGCTGCCTTCG
CCCCGTGCCCCGCTCCGCCGCCGCCTCGCGCCGCCCGCCCCGGCTCTGACTGACCGCGTTACTCCCACAG
GTGAGCGGGCGGGACGGCCCTTCTCCTCCGGGCTGTAATTAGCTGAGCAAGAGGTAAGGGTTTAAGGGAT
GGTTGGTTGGTGGGGTATTAATGTTTAATTACCTGGAGCACCTGCCTGAAATCACTTTTTTTCAGGTTGG
ACCGGTGCCACCATGGACTATAAGGACCACGACGGAGACTACAAGGATCATGATATTGATTACAAAGACG
ATGACGATAAGATGGCCCCAAAGAAGAAGCGGAAGGTCGGTATCCACGGAGTCCCAGCAGCCGACAAGAA
GTACAGCATCGGCCTGGCCATCGGCACCAACTCTGTGGGCTGGGCCGTGATCACCGACGAGTACAAGGTG
CCCAGCAAGAAATTCAAGGTGCTGGGCAACACCGACCGGCACAGCATCAAGAAGAACCTGATCGGAGCCC
TGCTGTTCGACAGCGGCGAAACAGCCGAGGCCACCCGGCTGAAGAGAACCGCCAGAAGAAGATACACCAG
ACGGAAGAACCGGATCTGCTATCTGCAAGAGATCTTCAGCAACGAGATGGCCAAGGTGGACGACAGCTTC
TTCCACAGACTGGAAGAGTCCTTCCTGGTGGAAGAGGATAAGAAGCACGAGCGGCACCCCATCTTCGGCA
ACATCGTGGACGAGGTGGCCTACCACGAGAAGTACCCCACCATCTACCACCTGAGAAAGAAACTGGTGGA
CAGCACCGACAAGGCCGACCTGCGGCTGATCTATCTGGCCCTGGCCCACATGATCAAGTTCCGGGGCCAC
TTCCTGATCGAGGGCGACCTGAACCCCGACAACAGCGACGTGGACAAGCTGTTCATCCAGCTGGTGCAGA
CCTACAACCAGCTGTTCGAGGAAAACCCCATCAACGCCAGCGGCGTGGACGCCAAGGCCATCCTGTCTGC
CAGACTGAGCAAGAGCAGACGGCTGGAAAATCTGATCGCCCAGCTGCCCGGCGAGAAGAAGAATGGCCTG
TTCGGCAACCTGATTGCCCTGAGCCTGGGCCTGACCCCCAACTTCAAGAGCAACTTCGACCTGGCCGAGG
ATGCCAAACTGCAGCTGAGCAAGGACACCTACGACGACGACCTGGACAACCTGCTGGCCCAGATCGGCGA
CCAGTACGCCGACCTGTTTCTGGCCGCCAAGAACCTGTCCGACGCCATCCTGCTGAGCGACATCCTGAGA
GTGAACACCGAGATCACCAAGGCCCCCCTGAGCGCCTCTATGATCAAGAGATACGACGAGCACCACCAGG
ACCTGACCCTGCTGAAAGCTCTCGTGCGGCAGCAGCTGCCTGAGAAGTACAAAGAGATTTTCTTCGACCA
GAGCAAGAACGGCTACGCCGGCTACATTGACGGCGGAGCCAGCCAGGAAGAGTTCTACAAGTTCATCAAG
CCCATCCTGGAAAAGATGGACGGCACCGAGGAACTGCTCGTGAAGCTGAACAGAGAGGACCTGCTGCGGA
AGCAGCGGACCTTCGACAACGGCAGCATCCCCCACCAGATCCACCTGGGAGAGCTGCACGCCATTCTGCG
GCGGCAGGAAGATTTTTACCCATTCCTGAAGGACAACCGGGAAAAGATCGAGAAGATCCTGACCTTCCGC
ATCCCCTACTACGTGGGCCCTCTGGCCAGGGGAAACAGCAGATTCGCCTGGATGACCAGAAAGAGCGAGG
AAACCATCACCCCCTGGAACTTCGAGGAAGTGGTGGACAAGGGCGCTTCCGCCCAGAGCTTCATCGAGCG
GATGACCAACTTCGATAAGAACCTGCCCAACGAGAAGGTGCTGCCCAAGCACAGCCTGCTGTACGAGTAC
TTCACCGTGTATAACGAGCTGACCAAAGTGAAATACGTGACCGAGGGAATGAGAAAGCCCGCCTTCCTGA
GCGGCGAGCAGAAAAAGGCCATCGTGGACCTGCTGTTCAAGACCAACCGGAAAGTGACCGTGAAGCAGCT
GAAAGAGGACTACTTCAAGAAAATCGAGTGCTTCGACTCCGTGGAAATCTCCGGCGTGGAAGATCGGTTC
AACGCCTCCCTGGGCACATACCACGATCTGCTGAAAATTATCAAGGACAAGGACTTCCTGGACAATGAGG
AAAACGAGGACATTCTGGAAGATATCGTGCTGACCCTGACACTGTTTGAGGACAGAGAGATGATCGAGGA
ACGGCTGAAAACCTATGCCCACCTGTTCGACGACAAAGTGATGAAGCAGCTGAAGCGGCGGAGATACACC
GGCTGGGGCAGGCTGAGCCGGAAGCTGATCAACGGCATCCGGGACAAGCAGTCCGGCAAGACAATCCTGG
ATTTCCTGAAGTCCGACGGCTTCGCCAACAGAAACTTCATGCAGCTGATCCACGACGACAGCCTGACCTT
TAAAGAGGACATCCAGAAAGCCCAGGTGTCCGGCCAGGGCGATAGCCTGCACGAGCACATTGCCAATCTG
GCCGGCAGCCCCGCCATTAAGAAGGGCATCCTGCAGACAGTGAAGGTGGTGGACGAGCTCGTGAAAGTGA
TGGGCCGGCACAAGCCCGAGAACATCGTGATCGAAATGGCCAGAGAGAACCAGACCACCCAGAAGGGACA
GAAGAACAGCCGCGAGAGAATGAAGCGGATCGAAGAGGGCATCAAAGAGCTGGGCAGCCAGATCCTGAAA
GAACACCCCGTGGAAAACACCCAGCTGCAGAACGAGAAGCTGTACCTGTACTACCTGCAGAATGGGCGGG
ATATGTACGTGGACCAGGAACTGGACATCAACCGGCTGTCCGACTACGATGTGGACGCTATCGTGCCTCA
GAGCTTTCTGAAGGACGACTCCATCGACAACAAGGTGCTGACCAGAAGCGACAAGAACCGGGGCAAGAGC
GACAACGTGCCCTCCGAAGAGGTCGTGAAGAAGATGAAGAACTACTGGCGGCAGCTGCTGAACGCCAAGC
TGATTACCCAGAGAAAGTTCGACAATCTGACCAAGGCCGAGAGAGGCGGCCTGAGCGAACTGGATAAGGC
CGGCTTCATCAAGAGACAGCTGGTGGAAACCCGGCAGATCACAAAGCACGTGGCACAGATCCTGGACTCC
CGGATGAACACTAAGTACGACGAGAATGACAAGCTGATCCGGGAAGTGAAAGTGATCACCCTGAAGTCCA
AGCTGGTGTCCGATTTCCGGAAGGATTTCCAGTTTTACAAAGTGCGCGAGATCAACAACTACCACCACGC
CCACGACGCCTACCTGAACGCCGTCGTGGGAACCGCCCTGATCAAAAAGTACCCTAAGCTGGAAAGCGAG
TTCGTGTACGGCGACTACAAGGTGTACGACGTGCGGAAGATGATCGCCAAGAGCGAGCAGGAAATCGGCA
AGGCTACCGCCAAGTACTTCTTCTACAGCAACATCATGAACTTTTTCAAGACCGAGATTACCCTGGCCAA
CGGCGAGATCCGGAAGCGGCCTCTGATCGAGACAAACGGCGAAACCGGGGAGATCGTGTGGGATAAGGGC
CGGGATTTTGCCACCGTGCGGAAAGTGCTGAGCATGCCCCAAGTGAATATCGTGAAAAAGACCGAGGTGC
AGACAGGCGGCTTCAGCAAAGAGTCTATCCTGCCCAAGAGGAACAGCGATAAGCTGATCGCCAGAAAGAA
GGACTGGGACCCTAAGAAGTACGGCGGCTTCGACAGCCCCACCGTGGCCTATTCTGTGCTGGTGGTGGCC
AAAGTGGAAAAGGGCAAGTCCAAGAAACTGAAGAGTGTGAAAGAGCTGCTGGGGATCACCATCATGGAAA
GAAGCAGCTTCGAGAAGAATCCCATCGACTTTCTGGAAGCCAAGGGCTACAAAGAAGTGAAAAAGGACCT
GATCATCAAGCTGCCTAAGTACTCCCTGTTCGAGCTGGAAAACGGCCGGAAGAGAATGCTGGCCTCTGCC
GGCGAACTGCAGAAGGGAAACGAACTGGCCCTGCCCTCCAAATATGTGAACTTCCTGTACCTGGCCAGCC
ACTATGAGAAGCTGAAGGGCTCCCCCGAGGATAATGAGCAGAAACAGCTGTTTGTGGAACAGCACAAGCA
CTACCTGGACGAGATCATCGAGCAGATCAGCGAGTTCTCCAAGAGAGTGATCCTGGCCGACGCTAATCTG
GACAAAGTGCTGTCCGCCTACAACAAGCACCGGGATAAGCCCATCAGAGAGCAGGCCGAGAATATCATCC
ACCTGTTTACCCTGACCAATCTGGGAGCCCCTGCCGCCTTCAAGTACTTTGACACCACCATCGACCGGAA
GAGGTACACCAGCACCAAAGAGGTGCTGGACGCCACCCTGATCCACCAGAGCATCACCGGCCTGTACGAG
ACACGGATCGACCTGTCTCAGCTGGGAGGCGACAAAAGGCCGGCGGCCACGAAAAAGGCCGGACAGGCCA
AAAAGAAAAAGCTCGAGGGCGGAGGCGGGAGCGGATCCCCCTCCCGGCTCCAGATGTTCTTCGCTAATAA
CCACGACCAGGAATTTGACCCTCCAAAGGTTTACCCACCTGTCCCAGCTGAGAAGAGGAAGCCCATCCGG
GTGCTGTCTCTCTTTGATGGAATCGCTACAGGGCTCCTGGTGCTGAAGGACTTGGGCATTCAGGTGGGCC
GCTACATTGCCTCGGAGGTGTGTGAGGACTCCATCACGGTGGGCATGGTGCGGCACCAGGGGAAGATCAT
GTACGTCGGGGACGTCCGCAGCGTCACACAGAAGCATATCCAGGAGTGGGGCCCATTCGATCTGGTGATT
GGGGGCAGTCCCTGCAATGACCTCTCCATCGTCAACCCTGCTCGCAAGGGCCTCTACGAGGGCACTGGCC
GGCTCTTCTTTGAGTTCTACCGCCTCCTGCATGATGCGCGGCCCAAGGAGGGAGATGATCGCCCCTTCTT
CTGGCTCTTTGAGAATGTGGTGGCCATGGGCGTTAGTGACAAGAGGGACATCTCGCGATTTCTCGAGTCC
AACCCTGTGATGATTGATGCCAAAGAAGTGTCAGCTGCACACAGGGCCCGCTACTTCTGGGGTAACCTTC
CCGGTATGAACAGGCCGTTGGCATCCACTGTGAATGATAAGCTGGAGCTGCAGGAGTGTCTGGAGCATGG
CAGGATAGCCAAGTTCAGCAAAGTGAGGACCATTACTACGAGGTCAAACTCCATAAAGCAGGGCAAAGAC
CAGCATTTTCCTGTGTTCATGAATGAGAAAGAGGACATCTTATGGTGCACTGAAATGGAAAGGGTATTTG
GTTTCCCAGTCCACTATACTGACGTCTCCAACATGAGCCACTTGGCGAGGCAGAGACTGCTGGGCCGGTC
ATGGAGCGTGCCAGTCATCCGCCACCTCTTCGCTCCGCTGAAGGAGTATTTTGCGTGTGTGTCCGGCCGG
CCCGAATTCAATTCTAACTAGAGCTCGCTGATCAGCCTCGACTGTGCCTTCTAGTTGCCAGCCATCTGTT
GTTTGCCCCTCCCCCGTGCCTTCCTTGACCCTGGAAGGTGCCACTCCCACTGTCCTTTCCTAATAAAATG
AGGAAATTGCATCGCATTGTCTGAGTAGGTGTCATTCTATTCTGGGGGGTGGGGTGGGGCAGGACAGCAA
GGGGGAGGATTGGGAAGAGAATAGCAGGCATGCTGGGGAGCGGCCGCGTTCCGCGTTACATAACTTACGG
TAAATGGCCCGCCTGGCTGACCGCCCAACGACCCCCGCCCATTGACGTCAATAATGACGTATGTTCCCAT
AGTAACGCCAATAGGGACTTTCCATTGACGTCAATGGGTGGAGTATTTACGGTAAACTGCCCACTTGGCA
GTACATCAAGTGTATCATATGCCAAGTACGCCCCCTATTGACGTCAATGACGGTAAATGGCCCGCCTGGC
ATTGTGCCCAGTACATGACCTTATGGGACTTTCCTACTTGGCAGTACATCTACGTATTAGTCATCGCTAT
TACCATGGTGATGCGGTTTTGGCAGTACATCAATGGGCGTGGATAGCGGTTTGACTCACGGGGATTTCCA
AGTCTCCACCCCATTGACGTCAATGGGAGTTTGTTTTGGCACCAAAATCAACGGGACTTTCCAAAATGTC
GTAACAACTCCGCCCCATTGACGCAAATGGGCGGTAGGCGTGTACGGTGGGAGGTCTATATAAGCAGAGC
TGGTTTAGTGAACCGTCAGATCCGCTAGCGCTACCGGTCGCCACCATGGTGAGCAAGGGCGAGGAGCTGT
TCACCGGGGTGGTGCCCATCCTGGTCGAGCTGGACGGCGACGTAAACGGCCACAAGTTCAGCGTGTCCGG
CGAGGGCGAGGGCGATGCCACCTACGGCAAGCTGACCCTGAAGTTCATCTGCACCACCGGCAAGCTGCCC
GTGCCCTGGCCCACCCTCGTGACCACCCTGACCTACGGCGTGCAGTGCTTCAGCCGCTACCCCGACCACA
TGAAGCAGCACGACTTCTTCAAGTCCGCCATGCCCGAAGGCTACGTCCAGGAGCGCACCATCTTCTTCAA
GGACGACGGCAACTACAAGACCCGCGCCGAGGTGAAGTTCGAGGGCGACACCCTGGTGAACCGCATCGAG
CTGAAGGGCATCGACTTCAAGGAGGACGGCAACATCCTGGGGCACAAGCTGGAGTACAACTACAACAGCC
ACAACGTCTATATCATGGCCGACAAGCAGAAGAACGGCATCAAGGTGAACTTCAAGATCCGCCACAACAT
CGAGGACGGCAGCGTGCAGCTCGCCGACCACTACCAGCAGAACACCCCCATCGGCGACGGCCCCGTGCTG
CTGCCCGACAACCACTACCTGAGCACCCAGTCCGCCCTGAGCAAAGACCCCAACGAGAAGCGCGATCACA
TGGTCCTGCTGGAGTTCGTGACCGCCGCCGGGATCACTCTCGGCATGGACGAGCTGTACAAGTCCGGACT
CAGATCTCGAGCTCAAGCTTCTGAGGGCAGAGGAAGTCTGCTAACATGCGGTGACGTCGAGGAGAATCCT
GGCCCAATGACCGAGTACAAGCCCACGGTGCGCCTCGCCACCCGCGACGACGTCCCCAGGGCCGTACGCA
CCCTCGCCGCCGCGTTCGCCGACTACCCCGCCACGCGCCACACCGTCGATCCGGACCGCCACATCGAGCG
GGTCACCGAGCTGCAAGAACTCTT
